>Addgene plasmid #71227 | Reb_81 aka PAS622 | addgene partial sequence | sequence record 135528 | T7 5'-TAATACGACTCACTATAGGG-3'
TACACACTTTAAATTAATTCAAAACAAGGAGCTCAAAATGGCGACTACTACTTCTACTGCTGATGTAGGC
AACACAACTGACATCGTAAATAGCCAAATTACTGATTCAGTAACACAAACTAACACAATGGTTCTTGGTT
CTACTCCAGCACAAATCATGACAAATTTAATGCAGATGAGCGCACAAGCTAATGCTTTAGCAATGCAAAA
TGCTGTTGTTGGTCAAAAACAAACAAATATGCTATCAGATGCAGCAACCACTCAAGGCTTATCTATTATG
TATACGCTTTCAGCTGCTTCAGATGGTCAAGCAGTCAGTACTGTTGACAATTCAACTGACATGGCTGGAC
TGATTGATGCGCTTGGCGTTGATAAAGCATAAGTATTAAAAATAGATTATTTATAAAACACCGTAAGATA
AAATCTTACGATTTAAAACCCAGACAAAGTAAGGAATAAAAAATGAGTAATGTAAATTCACAAATTACAG
ATTCAGTAACACAAACAAACACTAAAATATTAGGTGAAATGCCTGCGTTTACCGCTGGAAGCTTAATGCA
AATGGCAACACAAGCTGCTGGCTTATCTATACAAAACTCTGTAACCAATCAGCAACAATCTAATATGCTT
CATCAGGCATCAACCACTCAAGGTATGAGTATCCTATATTCTGTTGGCACGGCAGCTAATGCTCAAGCCA
TTGGTTCAGTGAACCGTTCTAATGACACAAGCCGTTTAACTGATGCCCTTGCTGTTATTAAAGCCGCTAA
AAATGGTTAATGCTTATTTCGATATGCTAAAATAATGCCAATCAGATAAATTGGCTAAATTAAAGTATGA
TAAGCGAAATAAAATCATTTAAAGTAGATAAAAATCATCAGAGACGGTTAATTGTTCTCGTGGGGGAAGA
AAGCTGGGGTTAGGAAGTATACGTTGATTTGTATTATTGAGTTTCTCCTCAACGCATAACGTATTACTTC
CTGACCCAACGCTATCGTTTTCC
