>Addgene plasmid #71227 | Reb_81 aka PAS622 | addgene partial sequence | sequence record 135529 | T7term 5'-GCTAGTTATTGCTCAGCGG-3'
AGCAGCCGGATCTCAGTGGTGGTGGTGGTGGTGCTCGAGTTAGCCTCGTGGAAAGTTTTTCACTAAGTTT
TGTGTCATCTCATTAAATTTACTGAGATTAGCCACTTCAGCATCTCGATTACTGCTAATGGATTTCATGA
TTCCTTCCCATATTTTAATTTGAGGTTCGTTGTCGATTGCGGCAGCTTCAGCCATTTTTTGCATAGCAAG
TGCTAGCACCGTATTTGATGTTGTTTCAAAGCCAGAATGCATAGCCAGTTCATTTTGCACAGCGCTAGCG
GCAGCCATTGAAACAATATCATAAGCACCTTGAGAGGCGACATTATTTTTAGGATCCATCATCCGTTGAT
TGATATCTTCTGAGAAATGTTCTATATCCGCCATTTACAAGATTATCCCATCATTTTCATAATACGTTCA
CAGGCAACAGAAGTGACGGCTTGACCGATTTGATTTAACTGTTGAGAGCTTGATTGAGCATTTTGAATAG
CTAAATTAGCGGTTGAAGCAACGCCTTGATACAGCACACCCATTGCTTGAGCTGGTGCCATACCTATAAC
ATTCATCATATTTGAAGTGACAGAATCGGTCACTTGTGGATTCACATAAAGATTGGGTGTTATTGCATTA
TCTGCCATAGTTTGAAGCTCTAGTTAAAATGGATTGATATCAAAAAGCAAAATAAAAAAATAAAATAAGG
AAAACGATAGCGTTGGGTCAGGAAGTAATACGTTATGCGTTGAGGAGAAACTCAATAATACAAATCAACG
TATACTTCCTAACCCCAGCTTTCTTCCCCCACGAGAACAATTAACCGTCTCTGATGATTTTTATCTACTT
TAAATGATTTTATTTCGCTTATCATACTTTAATTTAGCCAATTTATCTGATTGGCATTATTTTAGCATAT
CGAAATAAGCATTAACCATTTTTAGCGGCTTTAATAACAGCAAGGGCATCAGTTAAACGGCTTGTGTCAT
TAGAACGGTTCACTGAACCAATGGCTTGAGCA
