>Addgene plasmid #71227 | Reb_81 aka PAS622 | depositor partial sequence | sequence record 146034 | Reb insert
CCATTAGAGGGTGACTGGGATCTGGGGCGCTCTCCATTAGGGGACTCCGGCAGTAGGACGCAGCCCAGTA
GTAGGTTGAGGCCGTTGAGCACCGCCGCCGCAAGGAATGGTGCATGCAAGGAGATGGCGCCCAACAGTCC
CCCGGCCACGGGGCCTGCCACCATACCCACGCCGAAACAAGCGCTCATGAGCCCGAAGTGGCGAGCCCGA
TCTTCCCCATCGGTGATGTCGGCGATATAGGCGCCAGCAACCGCACCTGTGGCGCCGGTGATGCCGGCCA
CGATGCGTCCGGCGTAGAGGATCGAGATCTCGATCCCGCGAAATTAATACGACTCACTATAGGGGAATTG
TGAGCGGATAACAATTCCCCTCTAGAGAATCAGTACACACTTTAAATTAATTCAAAACAAGGAGCTCAAA
ATGGCGACTACTACTTCTACTGCTGATGTAGGCAACACAACTGACATCGTAAATAGCCAAATTACTGATT
CAGTAACACAAACTAACACAATGGTTCTTGGTTCTACTCCAGCACAAATCATGACAAATTTAATGCAAAT
GAGCGCACAAGCTAATGCTTTAGCAATGCAAAATGCTGTTGTTGGTCAAAAACAAACAAATATGCTATCA
GATGCAGCAACCACTCAAGGCTTATCTATTATGTATACGCTTTCAGCTGCTTCAGATGGTCAAGCAGTCA
GTACTGTTGACAATTCAACTGACATGGCTGGACTGATTGATGCGCTTGGCGTTGATAAAGCATAAGTATT
AAAAATAGATTATTTATAAAACACCGTAAGATAAAATCTTACGATTTAAAACCCAGACAAAGTAAGGAAT
AAAAAATGAGTAATGTAAATTCACAAATTACAGATTCAGTAACACAAACAAACACTAAAATATTAGGTGA
AATGCCTGCGTTTACCACTGGAAGCTTAATGCAAATGGCAACACAAGCTGCTGGCTTATCTATACAAAAC
TCTGTAACCAATCAGCAACAATCTAATATGCTTCATCAGGCATCAACCACTCAAGGTATGAGTATTCTAT
ATTCTGTTGACACGGCAGCTAATGCTCAAGCCATTGGTTCAGTGAACCGTTCTAATGACACAAGCCGTTT
AACTGATGCCCTTGCTGTTATTAAAGCCGCTAAAAATGGTTAATGCTTATTTCGATATGCTAAAATAATG
CCAATCAGATAAATTGGCTAAATTAAAGTATGATAAGCGAAATAAAATCATTTAAAGTAGATAAAAATCA
TCAGAGACGGTTAATTGTTCTCGTGGGGGAAGAAAGCTGGGGTTAGGAAGTATACGTTGATTTGTATTAT
TGAGTTTCTCCTCAACGCATAACGTATTACTTCCTGACCCAACGCTATCGTTTTCCTTATTTTATTTTTT
TATTTTGCTTTTTGATATCAATCCATTTTAACTAGAGCTTCAAACTATGGCAGATAATGCAATAACACCC
AATCTTTATGTGAATCCACAAGTGACCGATTCTGTCACTTCAAATATGATGAATGTTATAGGTATGGCAC
CAGCTCAAGCAATGGGTGTGCTGTATCAAGGCGTTGCTTCAACCGCTAATTTAGCTATTCAAAATGCTCA
ATCAAGCTCTCAACAGTTAAATCAAATCGGTCAAGCCGTCACTTCTGTTGCCTGTGAACGTATTATGAAA
ATGATGGGATAATCTTGTAAATGGCGGATATAGAACATTTCTCAGAAGATATCAATCAACGGATGATGGA
TCCTAAAAATAATGTCGCCTCTCAAGGTGCTTATGATATTGTTTCAATGGCTGCCGCTAGCGCTGTGCAA
AATGAACTGGCTATGCATTCTGGCTTTGAAACAACATCAAATACGGTGCTAGCACTTGCTATGCAAAAAA
TGGCTGAAGCTGCCGCAATCGACAACGAACCTCAAATTAAAATATGGGAAGGAATCATGAAATCCATTAG
CAGTAATCGAGATGCTGAAGTGGCTAATCTCAGTAAATTTAATGAGATGACACAAAACTTAGTGAAAAAC
TTTCCACGAGGCTAACTCGAGCACCACCACCACCACCACTGAGATCCGGCTGCTAACAAAGCCCGAAAGG
AAGCTGAGTTGGCTGCTGCCACCGCTGAGCAATAACTAGCATAACCCCTTGGGGCCTCTAAACGGGTCTT
GAGGGGTTTTTTGCTGAAAGGAGGAACTATATCCGGATTGGCGAATGGG
[124 nt withheld, positions 2220-2343]
C
[91 nt withheld, positions 2345-2435]
A
[49 nt withheld, positions 2437-2485]
CCTTTGACGTTGGAGTCCACGTTCTTT
[37 nt withheld, positions 2513-2549]
ACCCTATCTCGGTCTATTCTTTTGATTTATAAGGGATTTTGCCGATTTCGGCCTATTGGTTAAAAAATGA
GCTGATTTAACAAAAATTTAACGCGAATTTTAAACAAAATATTAACGCTTACAATTTAGGTGGCACTTTT
CGGGGAAAATGTGCGCGGAACCCCTATTTGTTTATTTTTTTCTAAAATACATTCAAAATATGTATCCGCT
CATGAATTAATTTCTTAGAAAAAACTCATCGAGCAATCAAAATGAAAACTGCAATTTTATTCATATCAGG
ATTATCAATACCCATATTTTTTGAAAAAAGCCGTTTCTGTAATGAAGGAGAAAACTCACCGAGGCAGTTC
CATAGGATGGGCAGATCCTGGTATCGGTCTGGCGATTCCCGACTCGTCCAACATCAATACAACTATTAAT
TTCCCCCTCGTCAAAATAAAGGGTATCAGTGAAAATCACCATGAGTGACGACTGAATCCGGTGAAAATGG
CAAAAGTTTTATGCATTTCTTTTTCCAGACTTGGTCACCAGGCCCGGCACATA
