[The description below was written by a language model from this plasmid's Addgene catalogue record.]
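Description:
Reb_81 (also called PAS622) is a bacterial expression plasmid built on the pETM11 backbone, a pET-family vector. It is recorded as high copy and is selected with kanamycin. The record does not give a feature table and does not explicitly name the promoter or origin of replication. However, the listed sequencing primers (T7 forward and T7 terminator) are consistent with the insert sitting in a T7 promoter/terminator expression cassette, as is usual for pET-type vectors, which need a host supplying T7 RNA polymerase for expression.

The insert is a roughly 1.75 kb Reb locus, the gene cluster encoding R bodies (refractile bodies), cloned by restriction enzymes between XbaI and NheI sites with no tag or fusion partner. R bodies are protein ribbons that are normally coiled and can extend into long needle-like structures. The associated publication treats them as a tunable protein "piston" that can rupture membranes and release encapsulated cargo. This plasmid is a variant of the parental construct Reb_1 and carries the substitutions T28A and D72G in RebB. The record also lists a G53A change in RebA, which is not mentioned in the stated purpose.

The construct appears to belong to a mutant series used to examine or alter R-body behaviour, but the record does not say what phenotype these particular substitutions produce. The depositor notes some discrepancies between the quality-control sequencing and the referenced GenBank sequence, and states that they do not affect plasmid function.
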