Addgene plasmid #71227: Reb_81 aka PAS622
Purpose: Reb_1 with RebB(T28A, D72G)
Depositing lab: Pamela Silver. Depositing organization: Harvard Medical School. Publication: A Tunable Protein Piston That Breaks Membranes to Release Encapsulated Cargo. Polka JK, Silver PA. ACS Synth Biol. 2016 Feb 3. 10.1021/acssynbio.5b00237 PubMed 26814170.
Backbone
  Vector backbone: pETM11
  Vector type: Bacterial Expression
Growth in bacteria
  Bacterial resistance: Kanamycin, 50 μg/mL
  Growth temperature: 37°C
  Growth strain: DH5alpha
  Copy number: High Copy
Gene/Insert
  Gene/Insert name: Reb locus (alt names: R body; Refractile bodies)
  Insert size (bp): 1750
  Mutation: RebB(T28A, D72G), RebA(G53A)
  GenBank ID: NC_005915.1
  Tag / fusion protein: none
  Cloning method: Restriction Enzyme; 5′ cloning site XbaI (unknown if destroyed); 3′ cloning site NheI (unknown if destroyed)
  Sequencing primers: 5′ T7; 3′ T7term
Terms and licenses: Academic/Nonprofit Terms; Industry Terms: Not Available to Industry
Depositor comments: Please note that there are some discrepancies between Addgene's quality control sequences and the listed Genbank sequence [NC_005915.1]. The depositor noted that these discrepancies do NOT affect plasmid function.
How to cite: Reb_81 aka PAS622 was a gift from Pamela Silver (Addgene plasmid # 71227 ; http://n2t.net/addgene:71227 ; RRID:Addgene_71227)
